LOCUS       Exported 8349 bp ds-DNA circular SYN 10-JAN-2023
DEFINITION  Split TEV assays.
ACCESSION   .
VERSION     .
KEYWORDS    pcDNA3_GCGR-V2R-NTEV-TCS-GV-2xHA
SOURCE      synthetic DNA construct
  ORGANISM  synthetic DNA construct
REFERENCE   1 (bases 1 to 8349)
  TITLE     Wehr Split TEV assay plasmids
REFERENCE   2 (bases 1 to 8349)
  AUTHORS   .
  TITLE     Direct Submission
  JOURNAL   Exported Jan 10, 2023 from SnapGene Server 1.1.58
            http://www.snapgene.com
FEATURES             Location/Qualifiers
     source          1..8349
                     /organism="synthetic DNA construct"
                     /mol_type="other DNA"
     primer_bind     complement(44..63)
                     /label=pRS-marker
                     /note="pRS vectors, use to sequence yeast selectable
                     marker"
     enhancer        235..614
                     /label=CMV enhancer
                     /note="human cytomegalovirus immediate early enhancer"
     promoter        615..818
                     /label=CMV promoter
                     /note="human cytomegalovirus (CMV) immediate early
                     promoter"
     primer_bind     769..789
                     /label=CMV-F
                     /note="Human CMV immediate early promoter, forward primer"
     primer_bind     863..882
                     /label=T7
                     /note="T7 promoter, forward primer"
     promoter        863..881
                     /label=T7 promoter
                     /note="promoter for bacteriophage T7 RNA polymerase"
     protein_bind    899..923
                     /gene="mutant version of attB"
                     /label=attB1
                     /bound_moiety="BP Clonase(TM)"
                     /note="recombination site for the Gateway(R) BP reaction"
     protein_bind    complement(2361..2385)
                     /gene="mutant version of attB"
                     /label=attB2
                     /bound_moiety="BP Clonase(TM)"
                     /note="recombination site for the Gateway(R) BP reaction"
     CDS             2876..2896
                     /codon_start=1
                     /product="tobacco etch virus (TEV) protease recognition and
                     cleavage site"
                     /label=TEV site
                     /translation="ENLYFQG"
     CDS             2903..2932
                     /codon_start=1
                     /product="Myc (human c-Myc proto-oncogene) epitope tag"
                     /label=Myc
                     /translation="EQKLISEEDL"
     CDS             2942..3382
                     /codon_start=1
                     /gene="Saccharomyces cerevisiae GAL4 (truncated)"
                     /product="DNA binding domain of the GAL4 transcriptional
                     activator"
                     /label=GAL4 DNA binding domain
                     /translation="MKLLSSIEQACDICRLKKLKCSKEKPKCAKCLKNNWECRYSPKTK
                     RSPLTRAHLTEVESRLERLEQLFLLIFPREDLDMILKMDSLQDIKALLTGLFVQDNVNK
                     DAVTDRLASVETDMPLTLRQHRISATSSSEESSNKGQRQLTVS"
     CDS             3425..3445
                     /codon_start=1
                     /product="nuclear localization signal of SV40 (simian virus
                     40) large T antigen"
                     /label=SV40 NLS
                     /translation="PKKKRKV"
     CDS             3596..3829
                     /codon_start=1
                     /gene="UL48"
                     /product="transcriptional activation domain of herpes
                     simplex virus protein VP16 (Triezenberg et al., 1988;
                     Cousens et al., 1989)"
                     /label=VP16 AD
                     /translation="APPTDVSLGDELHLDGEDVAMAHADALDDFDLDMLGDGDSPGPGF
                     TPHDSAPYGALDMADFEFEQMFTDALGIDEYGG"
     CDS             3833..3859
                     /codon_start=1
                     /product="HA (human influenza hemagglutinin) epitope tag"
                     /label=HA
                     /translation="YPYDVPDYA"
     CDS             3863..3889
                     /codon_start=1
                     /product="HA (human influenza hemagglutinin) epitope tag"
                     /label=HA
                     /translation="YPYDVPDYA"
     promoter        complement(3902..3920)
                     /label=SP6 promoter
                     /note="promoter for bacteriophage SP6 RNA polymerase"
     primer_bind     complement(3903..3920)
                     /label=SP6
                     /note="SP6 promoter, forward primer"
     primer_bind     complement(3940..3957)
                     /label=BGH-rev
                     /note="Bovine growth hormone terminator, reverse primer.
                     Also called BGH reverse"
     polyA_signal    3946..4170
                     /label=bGH poly(A) signal
                     /note="bovine growth hormone polyadenylation signal"
     rep_origin      4216..4644
                     /direction=RIGHT
                     /label=f1 ori
                     /note="f1 bacteriophage origin of replication; arrow
                     indicates direction of (+) strand synthesis"
     primer_bind     complement(4303..4322)
                     /label=F1ori-R
                     /note="F1 origin, reverse primer"
     primer_bind     4513..4534
                     /label=F1ori-F
                     /note="F1 origin, forward primer"
     primer_bind     complement(4653..4673)
                     /label=pBABE 3'
                     /note="SV40 enhancer, reverse primer for pBABE vectors"
     promoter        4658..4987
                     /label=SV40 promoter
                     /note="SV40 enhancer and early promoter"
     rep_origin      4838..4973
                     /label=SV40 ori
                     /note="SV40 origin of replication"
     primer_bind     4900..4919
                     /label=SV40pro-F
                     /note="SV40 promoter/origin, forward primer"
     CDS             5054..5848
                     /codon_start=1
                     /gene="aph(3')-II (or nptII)"
                     /product="aminoglycoside phosphotransferase from Tn5"
                     /label=NeoR/KanR
                     /note="confers resistance to neomycin, kanamycin, and G418
                     (Geneticin(R))"
                     /translation="MIEQDGLHAGSPAAWVERLFGYDWAQQTIGCSDAAVFRLSAQGRP
                     VLFVKTDLSGALNELQDEAARLSWLATTGVPCAAVLDVVTEAGRDWLLLGEVPGQDLLS
                     SHLAPAEKVSIMADAMRRLHTLDPATCPFDHQAKHRIERARTRMEAGLVDQDDLDEEHQ
                     GLAPAELFARLKARMPDGEDLVVTHGDACLPNIMVENGRFSGFIDCGRLGVADRYQDIA
                     LATRDIAEELGGEWADRFLVLYGIAAPDSQRIAFYRLLDEFF"
     primer_bind     complement(5108..5127)
                     /label=Neo-R
                     /note="Neomycin resistance gene, reverse primer"
     primer_bind     5718..5737
                     /label=Neo-F
                     /note="Neomycin resistance gene, forward primer"
     polyA_signal    6022..6143
                     /label=SV40 poly(A) signal
                     /note="SV40 polyadenylation signal"
     primer_bind     complement(6059..6078)
                     /label=SV40pA-R
                     /note="SV40 polyA, reverse primer"
     primer_bind     6113..6132
                     /label=EBV-rev
                     /note="SV40 polyA terminator, reverse primer"
     primer_bind     complement(6192..6208)
                     /label=M13 rev
                     /note="common sequencing primer, one of multiple similar
                     variants"
     primer_bind     complement(6192..6208)
                     /label=M13 Reverse
                     /note="In lacZ gene. Also called M13-rev"
     primer_bind     complement(6205..6227)
                     /label=M13/pUC Reverse
                     /note="In lacZ gene"
     protein_bind    6216..6232
                     /label=lac operator
                     /bound_moiety="lac repressor encoded by lacI"
                     /note="The lac repressor binds to the lac operator to
                     inhibit transcription in E. coli. This inhibition can be
                     relieved by adding lactose or
                     isopropyl-beta-D-thiogalactopyranoside (IPTG)."
     promoter        complement(6240..6270)
                     /label=lac promoter
                     /note="promoter for the E. coli lac operon"
     protein_bind    6285..6306
                     /label=CAP binding site
                     /bound_moiety="E. coli catabolite activator protein"
                     /note="CAP binding activates transcription in the presence
                     of cAMP."
     primer_bind     complement(6423..6440)
                     /label=L4440
                     /note="L4440 vector, forward primer"
     rep_origin      complement(6594..7182)
                     /direction=LEFT
                     /label=ori
                     /note="high-copy-number ColE1/pMB1/pBR322/pUC origin of
                     replication"
     primer_bind     complement(6674..6693)
                     /label=pBR322ori-F
                     /note="pBR322 origin, forward primer"
     CDS             complement(7353..8213)
                     /codon_start=1
                     /gene="bla"
                     /product="beta-lactamase"
                     /label=AmpR
                     /note="confers resistance to ampicillin, carbenicillin, and
                     related antibiotics"
                     /translation="MSIQHFRVALIPFFAAFCLPVFAHPETLVKVKDAEDQLGARVGYI
                     ELDLNSGKILESFRPEERFPMMSTFKVLLCGAVLSRIDAGQEQLGRRIHYSQNDLVEYS
                     PVTEKHLTDGMTVRELCSAAITMSDNTAANLLLTTIGGPKELTAFLHNMGDHVTRLDRW
                     EPELNEAIPNDERDTTMPVAMATTLRKLLTGELLTLASRQQLIDWMEADKVAGPLLRSA
                     LPAGWFIADKSGAGERGSRGIIAALGPDGKPSRIVVIYTTGSQATMDERNRQIAEIGAS
                     LIKHW"
     primer_bind     7976..7995
                     /label=Amp-R
                     /note="Ampicillin resistance gene, reverse primer"
     promoter        complement(8214..8318)
                     /gene="bla"
                     /label=AmpR promoter
ORIGIN
        1 gacggatcgg gagatctccc gatcccctat ggtgcactct cagtacaatc tgctctgatg
       61 ccgcatagtt aagccagtat ctgctccctg cttgtgtgtt ggaggtcgct gagtagtgcg
      121 cgagcaaaat ttaagctaca acaaggcaag gcttgaccga caattgcatg aagaatctgc
      181 ttagggttag gcgttttgcg ctgcttcgcg atgtacgggc cagatatacg cgttgacatt
      241 gattattgac tagttattaa tagtaatcaa ttacggggtc attagttcat agcccatata
      301 tggagttccg cgttacataa cttacggtaa atggcccgcc tggctgaccg cccaacgacc
      361 cccgcccatt gacgtcaata atgacgtatg ttcccatagt aacgccaata gggactttcc
      421 attgacgtca atgggtggag tatttacggt aaactgccca cttggcagta catcaagtgt
      481 atcatatgcc aagtacgccc cctattgacg tcaatgacgg taaatggccc gcctggcatt
      541 atgcccagta catgacctta tgggactttc ctacttggca gtacatctac gtattagtca
      601 tcgctattac catggtgatg cggttttggc agtacatcaa tgggcgtgga tagcggtttg
      661 actcacgggg atttccaagt ctccacccca ttgacgtcaa tgggagtttg ttttggcacc
      721 aaaatcaacg ggactttcca aaatgtcgta acaactccgc cccattgacg caaatgggcg
      781 gtaggcgtgt acggtgggag gtctatataa gcagagctct ctggctaact agagaaccca
      841 ctgcttactg gcttatcgaa attaatacga ctcactatag ggagacccaa gcttatcaac
      901 aagtttgtac aaaaaagcag gctccaccat gcccccctgc cagccacagc gacccctgct
      961 gctgttgctg ctgctgctgg cctgccagcc acaggtcccc tccgctcagg tgatggactt
     1021 cctgtttgag aagtggaagc tctacggtga ccagtgtcac cacaacctga gcctgctgcc
     1081 ccctcccacg gagctggtgt gcaacagaac cttcgacaag tattcctgct ggccggacac
     1141 ccccgccaat accacggcca acatctcctg cccctggtac ctgccttggc accacaaagt
     1201 gcaacaccgc ttcgtgttca agagatgcgg gcccgacggt cagtgggtgc gtggaccccg
     1261 ggggcagcct tggcgtgatg cctcccagtg ccagatggat ggcgaggaga ttgaggtcca
     1321 gaaggaggtg gccaagatgt acagcagctt ccaggtgatg tacacagtgg gctacagcct
     1381 gtccctgggg gccctgctcc tcgccttggc catcctgggg ggcctcagca agctgcactg
     1441 cacccgcaat gccatccacg cgaatctgtt tgcgtccttc gtgctgaaag ccagctccgt
     1501 gctggtcatt gatgggctgc tcaggacccg ctacagccag aaaattggcg acgacctcag
     1561 tgtcagcacc tggctcagtg atggagcggt ggctggctgc cgtgtggccg cggtgttcat
     1621 gcaatatggc atcgtggcca actactgctg gctgctggtg gagggcctgt acctgcacaa
     1681 cctgctgggc ctggccaccc tccccgagag gagcttcttc agcctctacc tgggcatcgg
     1741 ctggggtgcc cccatgctgt tcgtcgtccc ctgggcagtg gtcaagtgtc tgttcgagaa
     1801 cgtccagtgc tggaccagca atgacaacat gggcttctgg tggatcctgc ggttccccgt
     1861 cttcctggcc atcctgatca acttcttcat cttcgtccgc atcgttcagc tgctcgtggc
     1921 caagctgcgg gcacggcaga tgcaccacac agactacaag ttccggctgg ccaagtccac
     1981 gctgaccctc atccctctgc tgggcgtcca cgaagtggtc ttcgccttcg tgacggacga
     2041 gcacgcccag ggcaccctgc gctccgccaa gctcttcttc gacctcttcc tcagctcctt
     2101 ccagggcctg ctggtggctg tcctctactg cttcctcaac aaggaggtgc agtcggagct
     2161 gcggcggcgt tggcaccgct ggcgcctggg caaagtgcta tgggaggagc ggaacaccag
     2221 caaccacagg gcctcatctt cgcccggcca cggccctccc agcaaggagc tgcagtttgg
     2281 gaggggtggt ggcagccagg attcatctgc ggagaccccc ttggctggtg gcctccctag
     2341 attggctgag agccccttcg acccagcttt cttgtacaaa gtggttgatg gtaccgcccg
     2401 gggacgcacc ccacccagcc tgggtcccca agatgagtcc tgcaccaccg ccagctcctc
     2461 cctggccaag gacacttcat cggatgtcgg aggtggaggt agcggaggtg gaggtagcgg
     2521 agagagcttg tttaagggac cacgtgatta caacccgata tcgagcacca tttgtcattt
     2581 gacgaatgaa tctgatgggc acacaacatc gttgtatggt attggatttg gtcccttcat
     2641 cattacaaac aagcacttgt ttcgtcgcaa taatggaaca ctgttggtcc aatcactaca
     2701 tggtgtattc aaggtcaagg acaccacgac tttgcaacaa cacctcattg atgggaggga
     2761 catgatgatt attcgcatgc ctaaggattt cccaccattt cctcaaaagc tgaaatttag
     2821 agagccacaa agggaagagc gcatatgtct tgtgacaacc aacttccaag ctcccgagaa
     2881 cctgtacttc cagggttcta gagaacagaa gctgatctca gaagaggatc tggcccgggc
     2941 catgaagcta ctgtcttcta tcgaacaagc atgcgatatt tgccgactta aaaagctcaa
     3001 gtgctccaaa gaaaaaccga agtgcgccaa gtgtctgaag aacaactggg agtgtcgcta
     3061 ctctcccaaa accaaaaggt ctccgctgac tagggcacat ctgacagaag tggaatcaag
     3121 gctagaaaga ctggaacagc tatttctact gatttttcct cgagaagacc ttgacatgat
     3181 tttgaaaatg gattctttac aggatataaa agcattgtta acaggattat ttgtacaaga
     3241 taatgtgaat aaagatgccg tcacagatag attggcttca gtggagactg atatgcctct
     3301 aacattgaga cagcatagaa taagtgcgac atcatcatcg gaagagagta gtaacaaagg
     3361 tcaaagacag ttgactgtat cgccggaatt cccggggatc agcttgataa ttcgattcac
     3421 catgcccaag aagaagagga aggtggcgta cagccgcgcg cgtacgaaaa acaattacgg
     3481 gtctaccatc gagggcctgc tcgatctccc ggacgacgac gcccccgaag aggcggggct
     3541 ggcggctccg cgcctgtcct ttctccccgc gggacacacg cgcagactgt cgacggcccc
     3601 cccgaccgat gtcagcctgg gggacgagct ccacttagac ggcgaggacg tcgcgatggc
     3661 gcatgccgac gcgctagacg atttcgatct ggacatgttg ggggacgggg attccccggg
     3721 tccgggattt accccccacg actccgcccc ctacggcgct ctggatatgg ccgacttcga
     3781 gtttgagcag atgtttaccg atgcccttgg aattgacgag tacggtgggg gctacccata
     3841 cgatgttcct gactatgcgg gctatcccta tgacgtcccg gactatgcat gagggcccta
     3901 ttctatagtg tcacctaaat gctagagctc gctgatcagc ctcgactgtg ccttctagtt
     3961 gccagccatc tgttgtttgc ccctcccccg tgccttcctt gaccctggaa ggtgccactc
     4021 ccactgtcct ttcctaataa aatgaggaaa ttgcatcgca ttgtctgagt aggtgtcatt
     4081 ctattctggg gggtggggtg gggcaggaca gcaaggggga ggattgggaa gacaatagca
     4141 ggcatgctgg ggatgcggtg ggctctatgg cttctgaggc ggaaagaacc agctggggct
     4201 ctagggggta tccccnnnnn nnnnnnnnnn nnnnnnnnnn nnnnnnnnnn nnnnnnnnnn
     4261 nnnnnnnnnn nnnnnnnnnn nnnnnnnnnn nnnnnnnnnn nnnnnnnnnn nnnnnnnnnn
     4321 nnnnnnnnnn nnnnnnnnnc nnnnnnnnnn nnnnnnnnnn nnnnnnnnnn nnnnnnnnnn
     4381 nnnnnnnnnn nnnnnnnnnn nnnnnnnnnn nnnnnnnnnn nnnnnnnnnn nannnnnnnn
     4441 nnnnnnnnnn nnnnnnnnnn nnnnnnnnnn nnnnnnnnnn ncctttgacg ttggagtcca
     4501 cgttctttaa tagtggactc ttgttccaaa ctggaacaac actcaaccct atctcggtct
     4561 attcttttga tttataaggg attttgccga tttcggccta ttggttaaaa aatgagctga
     4621 tttaacaaaa atttaacgcg aattaattct gtggaatgtg tgtcagttag ggtgtggaaa
     4681 gtccccaggc tccccagcag gcagaagtat gcaaagcatg catctcaatt agtcagcaac
     4741 caggtgtgga aagtccccag gctccccagc aggcagaagt atgcaaagca tgcatctcaa
     4801 ttagtcagca accatagtcc cgcccctaac tccgcccatc ccgcccctaa ctccgcccag
     4861 ttccgcccat tctccgcccc atggctgact aatttttttt atttatgcag aggccgaggc
     4921 cgcctctgcc tctgagctat tccagaagta gtgaggaggc ttttttggag gcctaggctt
     4981 ttgcaaaaag ctcccgggag cttgtatatc cattttcgga tctgatcaag agacaggatg
     5041 aggatcgttt cgcatgattg aacaagatgg attgcacgca ggttctccgg ccgcttgggt
     5101 ggagaggcta ttcggctatg actgggcaca acagacaatc ggctgctctg atgccgccgt
     5161 gttccggctg tcagcgcagg ggcgcccggt tctttttgtc aagaccgacc tgtccggtgc
     5221 cctgaatgaa ctgcaggacg aggcagcgcg gctatcgtgg ctggccacga cgggcgttcc
     5281 ttgcgcagct gtgctcgacg ttgtcactga agcgggaagg gactggctgc tattgggcga
     5341 agtgccgggg caggatctcc tgtcatctca ccttgctcct gccgagaaag tatccatcat
     5401 ggctgatgca atgcggcggc tgcatacgct tgatccggct acctgcccat tcgaccacca
     5461 agcgaaacat cgcatcgagc gagcacgtac tcggatggaa gccggtcttg tcgatcagga
     5521 tgatctggac gaagagcatc aggggctcgc gccagccgaa ctgttcgcca ggctcaaggc
     5581 gcgcatgccc gacggcgagg atctcgtcgt gacccatggc gatgcctgct tgccgaatat
     5641 catggtggaa aatggccgct tttctggatt catcgactgt ggccggctgg gtgtggcgga
     5701 ccgctatcag gacatagcgt tggctacccg tgatattgct gaagagcttg gcggcgaatg
     5761 ggctgaccgc ttcctcgtgc tttacggtat cgccgctccc gattcgcagc gcatcgcctt
     5821 ctatcgcctt cttgacgagt tcttctgagc gggactctgg ggttcgaaat gaccgaccaa
     5881 gcgacgccca acctgccatc acgagatttc gattccaccg ccgccttcta tgaaaggttg
     5941 ggcttcggaa tcgttttccg ggacgccggc tggatgatcc tccagcgcgg ggatctcatg
     6001 ctggagttct tcgcccaccc caacttgttt attgcagctt ataatggtta caaataaagc
     6061 aatagcatca caaatttcac aaataaagca tttttttcac tgcattctag ttgtggtttg
     6121 tccaaactca tcaatgtatc ttatcatgtc tgtataccgt cgacctctag ctagagcttg
     6181 gcgtaatcat ggtcatagct gtttcctgtg tgaaattgtt atccgctcac aattccacac
     6241 aacatacgag ccggaagcat aaagtgtaaa gcctggggtg cctaatgagt gagctaactc
     6301 acattaattg cgttgcgctc actgcccgct ttccagtcgg gaaacctgtc gtgccagctg
     6361 cattaatgaa tcggccaacg cgcggggaga ggcggtttgc gtattgggcg ctcttccgct
     6421 tcctcgctca ctgactcgct gcgctcggtc gttcggctgc ggcgagcggt atcagctcac
     6481 tcaaaggcgg taatacggtt atccacagaa tcaggggata acgcaggaaa gaacatgtga
     6541 gcaaaaggcc agcaaaaggc caggaaccgt aaaaaggccg cgttgctggc gtttttccat
     6601 aggctccgcc cccctgacga gcatcacaaa aatcgacgct caagtcagag gtggcgaaac
     6661 ccgacaggac tataaagata ccaggcgttt ccccctggaa gctccctcgt gcgctctcct
     6721 gttccgaccc tgccgcttac cggatacctg tccgcctttc tcccttcggg aagcgtggcg
     6781 ctttctcata gctcacgctg taggtatctc agttcggtgt aggtcgttcg ctccaagctg
     6841 ggctgtgtgc acgaaccccc cgttcagccc gaccgctgcg ccttatccgg taactatcgt
     6901 cttgagtcca acccggtaag acacgactta tcgccactgg cagcagccac tggtaacagg
     6961 attagcagag cgaggtatgt aggcggtgct acagagttct tgaagtggtg gcctaactac
     7021 ggctacacta gaagaacagt atttggtatc tgcgctctgc tgaagccagt taccttcgga
     7081 aaaagagttg gtagctcttg atccggcaaa caaaccaccg ctggtagcgg tggttttttt
     7141 gtttgcaagc agcagattac gcgcagaaaa aaaggatctc aagaagatcc tttgatcttt
     7201 tctacggggt ctgacgctca gtggaacgaa aactcacgtt aagggatttt ggtcatgaga
     7261 ttatcaaaaa ggatcttcac ctagatcctt ttaaattaaa aatgaagttt taaatcaatc
     7321 taaagtatat atgagtaaac ttggtctgac agttaccaat gcttaatcag tgaggcacct
     7381 atctcagcga tctgtctatt tcgttcatcc atagttgcct gactccccgt cgtgtagata
     7441 actacgatac gggagggctt accatctggc cccagtgctg caatgatacc gcgagaccca
     7501 cgctcaccgg ctccagattt atcagcaata aaccagccag ccggaagggc cgagcgcaga
     7561 agtggtcctg caactttatc cgcctccatc cagtctatta attgttgccg ggaagctaga
     7621 gtaagtagtt cgccagttaa tagtttgcgc aacgttgttg ccattgctac aggcatcgtg
     7681 gtgtcacgct cgtcgtttgg tatggcttca ttcagctccg gttcccaacg atcaaggcga
     7741 gttacatgat cccccatgtt gtgcaaaaaa gcggttagct ccttcggtcc tccgatcgtt
     7801 gtcagaagta agttggccgc agtgttatca ctcatggtta tggcagcact gcataattct
     7861 cttactgtca tgccatccgt aagatgcttt tctgtgactg gtgagtactc aaccaagtca
     7921 ttctgagaat agtgtatgcg gcgaccgagt tgctcttgcc cggcgtcaat acgggataat
     7981 accgcgccac atagcagaac tttaaaagtg ctcatcattg gaaaacgttc ttcggggcga
     8041 aaactctcaa ggatcttacc gctgttgaga tccagttcga tgtaacccac tcgtgcaccc
     8101 aactgatctt cagcatcttt tactttcacc agcgtttctg ggtgagcaaa aacaggaagg
     8161 caaaatgccg caaaaaaggg aataagggcg acacggaaat gttgaatact catactcttc
     8221 ctttttcaat attattgaag catttatcag ggttattgtc tcatgagcgg atacatattt
     8281 gaatgtattt agaaaaataa acaaataggg gttccgcgca catttccccg aaaagtgcca
     8341 cctgacgtc
//
