LOCUS       Exported 8350 bp ds-DNA circular SYN 11-NOV-2022
DEFINITION  synthetic circular DNA
ACCESSION   .
VERSION     .
KEYWORDS    .
SOURCE      synthetic DNA construct
  ORGANISM  synthetic DNA construct
REFERENCE   1 (bases 1 to 8350)
  AUTHORS   Michael Wehr
  TITLE     Direct Submission
  JOURNAL   Exported Monday, Nov 14, 2022 from SnapGene 5.0.8
            https://www.snapgene.com
FEATURES             Location/Qualifiers
     source          1..8350
                     /organism="synthetic DNA construct"
                     /mol_type="other DNA"
     promoter        209..863
                     /label=CMV promotor
                     /note="CMV promotor"
     enhancer        235..614
                     /label=CMV enhancer
                     /note="human cytomegalovirus immediate early enhancer"
     misc_feature    440
                     /label=C->G
     promoter        615..818
                     /label=CMV promoter
                     /note="human cytomegalovirus (CMV) immediate early
                     promoter"
     primer_bind     863..882
                     /label=T7 promoter/priming site
                     /note="T7 promoter/priming site"
     promoter        863..881
                     /label=T7 promoter
                     /note="promoter for bacteriophage T7 RNA polymerase"
     misc_feature    895..906
                     /gene="miscellaneous"
                     /label=reading Frame B
                     /note="reading Frame B"
                     /note="/SECDrawas=Region"
     protein_bind    899..923
                     /gene="mutant version of attB"
                     /label=attB1
                     /bound_moiety="BP Clonase(TM)"
                     /note="recombination site for the Gateway(R) BP reaction"
     CDS             929..2359
                     /codon_start=1
                     /label=GCGR Cop, NM_000160
                     /note="GL-R"
                     /translation="MPPCQPQRPLLLLLLLLACQPQVPSAQVMDFLFEKWKLYGDQCHH
                     NLSLLPPPTELVCNRTFDKYSCWPDTPANTTANISCPWYLPWHHKVQHRFVFKRCGPDG
                     QWVRGPRGQPWRDASQCQMDGEEIEVQKEVAKMYSSFQVMYTVGYSLSLGALLLALAIL
                     GGLSKLHCTRNAIHANLFASFVLKASSVLVIDGLLRTRYSQKIGDDLSVSTWLSDGAVA
                     GCRVAAVFMQYGIVANYCWLLVEGLYLHNLLGLATLPERSFFSLYLGIGWGAPMLFVVP
                     WAVVKCLFENVQCWTSNDNMGFWWILRFPVFLAILINFFIFVRIVQLLVAKLRARQMHH
                     TDYKFRLAKSTLTLIPLLGVHEVVFAFVTDEHAQGTLRSAKLFFDLFLSSFQGLLVAVL
                     YCFLNKEVQSELRRRWHRWRLGKVLWEERNTSNHRASSSPGHGPPSKELQFGRGGGSQD
                     SSAETPLAGGLPRLAESPF"
     sig_peptide     929..1003
                     /label=GCGR
     exon            989..1091
                     /label=GCGR
     mat_peptide     1004..2359
                     /label=glucagon receptor
     STS             1020..1134
                     /label=GCGR
     exon            1092..1199
                     /label=GCGR
     exon            1200..1321
                     /label=GCGR
     exon            1322..1428
                     /label=GCGR
     misc_feature    1355..1426
                     /label=GCGR
                     /note="propagated from UniProtKB/Swiss-Prot (P47871.1);
                     transmembrane region"
     exon            1429..1585
                     /label=GCGR
     misc_feature    1448..1507
                     /label=GCGR
                     /note="propagated from UniProtKB/Swiss-Prot (P47871.1);
                     transmembrane region"
     exon            1586..1745
                     /label=GCGR
     misc_feature    1604..1675
                     /label=GCGR
                     /note="propagated from UniProtKB/Swiss-Prot (P47871.1);
                     transmembrane region"
     misc_feature    1718..1783
                     /label=GCGR
                     /note="propagated from UniProtKB/Swiss-Prot (P47871.1);
                     transmembrane region"
     exon            1746..1806
                     /label=GCGR
     exon            1807..1876
                     /label=GCGR
     misc_feature    1838..1906
                     /label=GCGR
                     /note="propagated from UniProtKB/Swiss-Prot (P47871.1);
                     transmembrane region"
     exon            1877..1965
                     /label=GCGR
     exon            1966..2104
                     /label=GCGR
     misc_feature    1979..2035
                     /label=GCGR
                     /note="propagated from UniProtKB/Swiss-Prot (P47871.1);
                     transmembrane region"
     misc_feature    2072..2140
                     /label=GCGR
                     /note="propagated from UniProtKB/Swiss-Prot (P47871.1);
                     transmembrane region"
     exon            2105..2146
                     /label=GCGR
     protein_bind    complement(2361..2385)
                     /gene="mutant version of attB"
                     /label=attB2
                     /bound_moiety="BP Clonase(TM)"
                     /note="recombination site for the Gateway(R) BP reaction"
     misc_feature    2371..2389
                     /gene="miscellaneous"
                     /label=reading Frame B
                     /note="reading Frame B"
                     /note="/SECDrawas=Region"
     CDS             2396..2482
                     /codon_start=1
                     /gene="coding sequence"
                     /label=V2R aa343-371
                     /note="V2R aa343-371"
                     /note="/SECDrawas=Region"
                     /translation="ARGRTPPSLGPQDESCTTASSSLAKDTSS"
     CDS             2489..2518
                     /codon_start=1
                     /label=GS linker
                     /note="GS linker"
                     /translation="GGGGSGGGGS"
     CDS             2519..2872
                     /codon_start=1
                     /label=TEV1-118
                     /note="TEV1-118"
                     /translation="GESLFKGPRDYNPISSTICHLTNESDGHTTSLYGIGFGPFIITNK
                     HLFRRNNGTLLVQSLHGVFKVKDTTTLQQHLIDGRDMMIIRMPKDFPPFPQKLKFREPQ
                     REERICLVTTNFQA"
     misc_binding    complement(2752..2774)
                     /label=NTEV 5' sequencing primer
                     /note="NTEV 5' sequencing primer"
     CDS             2876..2896
                     /codon_start=1
                     /label=tevS
                     /note="tevS (TEV cleavage site)"
                     /translation="ENLYFQG"
     CDS             2876..2896
                     /codon_start=1
                     /product="tobacco etch virus (TEV) protease recognition and
                     cleavage site"
                     /label=TEV site
                     /translation="ENLYFQG"
     CDS             2903..2932
                     /codon_start=1
                     /label=Myc-tag
                     /note="Myc-tag (due to cloning reasons - taken from old
                     pDEST_X-ASPlink-NTEV-tevS-GV which contained that Myc-tag
                     already)"
                     /translation="EQKLISEEDL"
     CDS             2903..2932
                     /codon_start=1
                     /product="Myc (human c-Myc proto-oncogene) epitope tag"
                     /label=Myc
                     /translation="EQKLISEEDL"
     CDS             2933..3829
                     /codon_start=1
                     /label=Gal4-VP16
                     /note="Gal4-VP16"
                     /translation="ARAMKLLSSIEQACDICRLKKLKCSKEKPKCAKCLKNNWECRYSP
                     KTKRSPLTRAHLTEVESRLERLEQLFLLIFPREDLDMILKMDSLQDIKALLTGLFVQDN
                     VNKDAVTDRLASVETDMPLTLRQHRISATSSSEESSNKGQRQLTVSPEFPGISLIIRFT
                     MPKKKRKVAYSRARTKNNYGSTIEGLLDLPDDDAPEEAGLAAPRLSFLPAGHTRRLSTA
                     PPTDVSLGDELHLDGEDVAMAHADALDDFDLDMLGDGDSPGPGFTPHDSAPYGALDMAD
                     FEFEQMFTDALGIDEYGG"
     misc_structure  2933..3385
                     /label=Gal4-DBD core ORF
                     /note="Gal4-DBD core ORF"
     CDS             2942..3382
                     /codon_start=1
                     /gene="Saccharomyces cerevisiae GAL4 (truncated)"
                     /product="DNA binding domain of the GAL4 transcriptional
                     activator"
                     /label=GAL4 DNA binding domain
                     /translation="MKLLSSIEQACDICRLKKLKCSKEKPKCAKCLKNNWECRYSPKTK
                     RSPLTRAHLTEVESRLERLEQLFLLIFPREDLDMILKMDSLQDIKALLTGLFVQDNVNK
                     DAVTDRLASVETDMPLTLRQHRISATSSSEESSNKGQRQLTVS"
     misc_structure  3425..3829
                     /label=NLS-VP16
                     /note="NLS-VP16"
     CDS             3425..3445
                     /codon_start=1
                     /product="nuclear localization signal of SV40 (simian virus
                     40) large T antigen"
                     /label=SV40 NLS
                     /translation="PKKKRKV"
     CDS             3596..3829
                     /codon_start=1
                     /gene="UL48"
                     /product="transcriptional activation domain of herpes
                     simplex virus protein VP16 (Triezenberg et al., 1988;
                     Cousens et al., 1989)"
                     /label=VP16 AD
                     /translation="APPTDVSLGDELHLDGEDVAMAHADALDDFDLDMLGDGDSPGPGF
                     TPHDSAPYGALDMADFEFEQMFTDALGIDEYGG"
     CDS             3830..3889
                     /codon_start=1
                     /label=2xHA-tag
                     /note="2xHA-tag"
                     /translation="GYPYDVPDYAGYPYDVPDYA"
     CDS             3833..3859
                     /codon_start=1
                     /product="HA (human influenza hemagglutinin) epitope tag"
                     /label=HA
                     /translation="YPYDVPDYA"
     CDS             3863..3889
                     /codon_start=1
                     /product="HA (human influenza hemagglutinin) epitope tag"
                     /label=HA
                     /translation="YPYDVPDYA"
     promoter        complement(3902..3920)
                     /label=SP6 promoter
                     /note="promoter for bacteriophage SP6 RNA polymerase"
     polyA_site      3922..4153
                     /label=BGH polyA
                     /note="BGH polyA"
     primer_bind     3940..3957
                     /label=BGH Reverse priming site
                     /note="BGH Reverse priming site"
     polyA_signal    3946..4170
                     /label=bGH poly(A) signal
                     /note="bovine growth hormone polyadenylation signal"
     rep_origin      4216..4644
                     /direction=RIGHT
                     /label=f1 ori
                     /note="f1 bacteriophage origin of replication; arrow
                     indicates direction of (+) strand synthesis"
     promoter        4658..4988
                     /label=SV40 promoter
                     /note="SV40 enhancer and early promoter"
     rep_origin      4839..4974
                     /label=SV40 ori
                     /note="SV40 origin of replication"
     CDS             5055..5849
                     /codon_start=1
                     /gene="aph(3')-II (or nptII)"
                     /product="aminoglycoside phosphotransferase from Tn5"
                     /label=NeoR/KanR
                     /note="confers resistance to neomycin, kanamycin, and G418
                     (Geneticin(R))"
                     /translation="MIEQDGLHAGSPAAWVERLFGYDWAQQTIGCSDAAVFRLSAQGRP
                     VLFVKTDLSGALNELQDEAARLSWLATTGVPCAAVLDVVTEAGRDWLLLGEVPGQDLLS
                     SHLAPAEKVSIMADAMRRLHTLDPATCPFDHQAKHRIERARTRMEAGLVDQDDLDEEHQ
                     GLAPAELFARLKARMPDGEDLVVTHGDACLPNIMVENGRFSGFIDCGRLGVADRYQDIA
                     LATRDIAEELGGEWADRFLVLYGIAAPDSQRIAFYRLLDEFF"
     polyA_signal    5904..6276
                     /label=SV40 poly A
                     /note="SV40 poly A"
     polyA_signal    6023..6144
                     /label=SV40 poly(A) signal
                     /note="SV40 polyadenylation signal"
     primer_bind     complement(6193..6209)
                     /label=M13 rev
                     /note="common sequencing primer, one of multiple similar
                     variants"
     protein_bind    6217..6233
                     /label=lac operator
                     /bound_moiety="lac repressor encoded by lacI"
                     /note="The lac repressor binds to the lac operator to
                     inhibit transcription in E. coli. This inhibition can be
                     relieved by adding lactose or
                     isopropyl-beta-D-thiogalactopyranoside (IPTG)."
     promoter        complement(6241..6271)
                     /label=lac promoter
                     /note="promoter for the E. coli lac operon"
     protein_bind    6286..6307
                     /label=CAP binding site
                     /bound_moiety="E. coli catabolite activator protein"
                     /note="CAP binding activates transcription in the presence
                     of cAMP."
     rep_origin      complement(6536..7209)
                     /direction=LEFT
                     /label=ColE1 origin (pBR3222 origin)
                     /note="ColE1 origin (pBR3222 origin)"
     rep_origin      complement(6595..7183)
                     /direction=LEFT
                     /label=ori
                     /note="high-copy-number ColE1/pMB1/pBR322/pUC origin of
                     replication"
     CDS             complement(7354..8214)
                     /codon_start=1
                     /gene="bla"
                     /product="beta-lactamase"
                     /label=AmpR
                     /note="confers resistance to ampicillin, carbenicillin, and
                     related antibiotics"
                     /translation="MSIQHFRVALIPFFAAFCLPVFAHPETLVKVKDAEDQLGARVGYI
                     ELDLNSGKILESFRPEERFPMMSTFKVLLCGAVLSRIDAGQEQLGRRIHYSQNDLVEYS
                     PVTEKHLTDGMTVRELCSAAITMSDNTAANLLLTTIGGPKELTAFLHNMGDHVTRLDRW
                     EPELNEAIPNDERDTTMPVAMATTLRKLLTGELLTLASRQQLIDWMEADKVAGPLLRSA
                     LPAGWFIADKSGAGERGSRGIIAALGPDGKPSRIVVIYTTGSQATMDERNRQIAEIGAS
                     LIKHW"
     promoter        complement(8215..8319)
                     /gene="bla"
                     /label=AmpR promoter
ORIGIN
        1 gacggatcgg gagatctccc gatcccctat ggtgcactct cagtacaatc tgctctgatg
       61 ccgcatagtt aagccagtat ctgctccctg cttgtgtgtt ggaggtcgct gagtagtgcg
      121 cgagcaaaat ttaagctaca acaaggcaag gcttgaccga caattgcatg aagaatctgc
      181 ttagggttag gcgttttgcg ctgcttcgcg atgtacgggc cagatatacg cgttgacatt
      241 gattattgac tagttattaa tagtaatcaa ttacggggtc attagttcat agcccatata
      301 tggagttccg cgttacataa cttacggtaa atggcccgcc tggctgaccg cccaacgacc
      361 cccgcccatt gacgtcaata atgacgtatg ttcccatagt aacgccaata gggactttcc
      421 attgacgtca atgggtggag tatttacggt aaactgccca cttggcagta catcaagtgt
      481 atcatatgcc aagtacgccc cctattgacg tcaatgacgg taaatggccc gcctggcatt
      541 atgcccagta catgacctta tgggactttc ctacttggca gtacatctac gtattagtca
      601 tcgctattac catggtgatg cggttttggc agtacatcaa tgggcgtgga tagcggtttg
      661 actcacgggg atttccaagt ctccacccca ttgacgtcaa tgggagtttg ttttggcacc
      721 aaaatcaacg ggactttcca aaatgtcgta acaactccgc cccattgacg caaatgggcg
      781 gtaggcgtgt acggtgggag gtctatataa gcagagctct ctggctaact agagaaccca
      841 ctgcttactg gcttatcgaa attaatacga ctcactatag ggagacccaa gcttatcaac
      901 aagtttgtac aaaaaagcag gctccaccat gcccccctgc cagccacagc gacccctgct
      961 gctgttgctg ctgctgctgg cctgccagcc acaggtcccc tccgctcagg tgatggactt
     1021 cctgtttgag aagtggaagc tctacggtga ccagtgtcac cacaacctga gcctgctgcc
     1081 ccctcccacg gagctggtgt gcaacagaac cttcgacaag tattcctgct ggccggacac
     1141 ccccgccaat accacggcca acatctcctg cccctggtac ctgccttggc accacaaagt
     1201 gcaacaccgc ttcgtgttca agagatgcgg gcccgacggt cagtgggtgc gtggaccccg
     1261 ggggcagcct tggcgtgatg cctcccagtg ccagatggat ggcgaggaga ttgaggtcca
     1321 gaaggaggtg gccaagatgt acagcagctt ccaggtgatg tacacagtgg gctacagcct
     1381 gtccctgggg gccctgctcc tcgccttggc catcctgggg ggcctcagca agctgcactg
     1441 cacccgcaat gccatccacg cgaatctgtt tgcgtccttc gtgctgaaag ccagctccgt
     1501 gctggtcatt gatgggctgc tcaggacccg ctacagccag aaaattggcg acgacctcag
     1561 tgtcagcacc tggctcagtg atggagcggt ggctggctgc cgtgtggccg cggtgttcat
     1621 gcaatatggc atcgtggcca actactgctg gctgctggtg gagggcctgt acctgcacaa
     1681 cctgctgggc ctggccaccc tccccgagag gagcttcttc agcctctacc tgggcatcgg
     1741 ctggggtgcc cccatgctgt tcgtcgtccc ctgggcagtg gtcaagtgtc tgttcgagaa
     1801 cgtccagtgc tggaccagca atgacaacat gggcttctgg tggatcctgc ggttccccgt
     1861 cttcctggcc atcctgatca acttcttcat cttcgtccgc atcgttcagc tgctcgtggc
     1921 caagctgcgg gcacggcaga tgcaccacac agactacaag ttccggctgg ccaagtccac
     1981 gctgaccctc atccctctgc tgggcgtcca cgaagtggtc ttcgccttcg tgacggacga
     2041 gcacgcccag ggcaccctgc gctccgccaa gctcttcttc gacctcttcc tcagctcctt
     2101 ccagggcctg ctggtggctg tcctctactg cttcctcaac aaggaggtgc agtcggagct
     2161 gcggcggcgt tggcaccgct ggcgcctggg caaagtgcta tgggaggagc ggaacaccag
     2221 caaccacagg gcctcatctt cgcccggcca cggccctccc agcaaggagc tgcagtttgg
     2281 gaggggtggt ggcagccagg attcatctgc ggagaccccc ttggctggtg gcctccctag
     2341 attggctgag agccccttcg acccagcttt cttgtacaaa gtggttgatg gtaccgcccg
     2401 gggacgcacc ccacccagcc tgggtcccca agatgagtcc tgcaccaccg ccagctcctc
     2461 cctggccaag gacacttcat cggatgtcgg aggtggaggt agcggaggtg gaggtagcgg
     2521 agagagcttg tttaagggac cacgtgatta caacccgata tcgagcacca tttgtcattt
     2581 gacgaatgaa tctgatgggc acacaacatc gttgtatggt attggatttg gtcccttcat
     2641 cattacaaac aagcacttgt ttcgtcgcaa taatggaaca ctgttggtcc aatcactaca
     2701 tggtgtattc aaggtcaagg acaccacgac tttgcaacaa cacctcattg atgggaggga
     2761 catgatgatt attcgcatgc ctaaggattt cccaccattt cctcaaaagc tgaaatttag
     2821 agagccacaa agggaagagc gcatatgtct tgtgacaacc aacttccaag ctcccgagaa
     2881 cctgtacttc cagggttcta gagaacagaa gctgatctca gaagaggatc tggcccgggc
     2941 catgaagcta ctgtcttcta tcgaacaagc atgcgatatt tgccgactta aaaagctcaa
     3001 gtgctccaaa gaaaaaccga agtgcgccaa gtgtctgaag aacaactggg agtgtcgcta
     3061 ctctcccaaa accaaaaggt ctccgctgac tagggcacat ctgacagaag tggaatcaag
     3121 gctagaaaga ctggaacagc tatttctact gatttttcct cgagaagacc ttgacatgat
     3181 tttgaaaatg gattctttac aggatataaa agcattgtta acaggattat ttgtacaaga
     3241 taatgtgaat aaagatgccg tcacagatag attggcttca gtggagactg atatgcctct
     3301 aacattgaga cagcatagaa taagtgcgac atcatcatcg gaagagagta gtaacaaagg
     3361 tcaaagacag ttgactgtat cgccggaatt cccggggatc agcttgataa ttcgattcac
     3421 catgcccaag aagaagagga aggtggcgta cagccgcgcg cgtacgaaaa acaattacgg
     3481 gtctaccatc gagggcctgc tcgatctccc ggacgacgac gcccccgaag aggcggggct
     3541 ggcggctccg cgcctgtcct ttctccccgc gggacacacg cgcagactgt cgacggcccc
     3601 cccgaccgat gtcagcctgg gggacgagct ccacttagac ggcgaggacg tcgcgatggc
     3661 gcatgccgac gcgctagacg atttcgatct ggacatgttg ggggacgggg attccccggg
     3721 tccgggattt accccccacg actccgcccc ctacggcgct ctggatatgg ccgacttcga
     3781 gtttgagcag atgtttaccg atgcccttgg aattgacgag tacggtgggg gctacccata
     3841 cgatgttcct gactatgcgg gctatcccta tgacgtcccg gactatgcat gagggcccta
     3901 ttctatagtg tcacctaaat gctagagctc gctgatcagc ctcgactgtg ccttctagtt
     3961 gccagccatc tgttgtttgc ccctcccccg tgccttcctt gaccctggaa ggtgccactc
     4021 ccactgtcct ttcctaataa aatgaggaaa ttgcatcgca ttgtctgagt aggtgtcatt
     4081 ctattctggg gggtggggtg gggcaggaca gcaaggggga ggattgggaa gacaatagca
     4141 ggcatgctgg ggatgcggtg ggctctatgg cttctgaggc ggaaagaacc agctggggct
     4201 ctagggggta tccccnnnnn nnnnnnnnnn nnnnnnnnnn nnnnnnnnnn nnnnnnnnnn
     4261 nnnnnnnnnn nnnnnnnnnn nnnnnnnnnn nnnnnnnnnn nnnnnnnnnn nnnnnnnnnn
     4321 nnnnnnnnnn nnnnnnnnnc gccggctttc cccgtcaagc tctaaatcgg ggcannnnnn
     4381 nnnnnnnnnn nnnnnnnnnn nnnnnnnnnn nnnnnnnnnn nnnnnnnnnn nannnnnnnn
     4441 nnnnnnnnnn nnnnnnnnnn nnnnnnnnnn nnnnnnnnnn ncctttgacg ttggagtcca
     4501 cgttctttaa tagtggactc ttgttccaaa ctggaacaac actcaaccct atctcggtct
     4561 attcttttga tttataaggg attttgggga tttcggccta ttggttaaaa aatgagctga
     4621 tttaacaaaa atttaacgcg aattaattct gtggaatgtg tgtcagttag ggtgtggaaa
     4681 gtccccaggc tccccaggca ggcagaagta tgcaaagcat gcatctcaat tagtcagcaa
     4741 ccaggtgtgg aaagtcccca ggctccccag caggcagaag tatgcaaagc atgcatctca
     4801 attagtcagc aaccatagtc ccgcccctaa ctccgcccat cccgccccta actccgccca
     4861 gttccgccca ttctccgccc catggctgac taattttttt tatttatgca gaggccgagg
     4921 ccgcctctgc ctctgagcta ttccagaagt agtgaggagg cttttttgga ggcctaggct
     4981 tttgcaaaaa gctcccggga gcttgtatat ccattttcgg atctgatcaa gagacaggat
     5041 gaggatcgtt tcgcatgatt gaacaagatg gattgcacgc aggttctccg gccgcttggg
     5101 tggagaggct attcggctat gactgggcac aacagacaat cggctgctct gatgccgccg
     5161 tgttccggct gtcagcgcag gggcgcccgg ttctttttgt caagaccgac ctgtccggtg
     5221 ccctgaatga actgcaggac gaggcagcgc ggctatcgtg gctggccacg acgggcgttc
     5281 cttgcgcagc tgtgctcgac gttgtcactg aagcgggaag ggactggctg ctattgggcg
     5341 aagtgccggg gcaggatctc ctgtcatctc accttgctcc tgccgagaaa gtatccatca
     5401 tggctgatgc aatgcggcgg ctgcatacgc ttgatccggc tacctgccca ttcgaccacc
     5461 aagcgaaaca tcgcatcgag cgagcacgta ctcggatgga agccggtctt gtcgatcagg
     5521 atgatctgga cgaagagcat caggggctcg cgccagccga actgttcgcc aggctcaagg
     5581 cgcgcatgcc cgacggcgag gatctcgtcg tgacccatgg cgatgcctgc ttgccgaata
     5641 tcatggtgga aaatggccgc ttttctggat tcatcgactg tggccggctg ggtgtggcgg
     5701 accgctatca ggacatagcg ttggctaccc gtgatattgc tgaagagctt ggcggcgaat
     5761 gggctgaccg cttcctcgtg ctttacggta tcgccgctcc cgattcgcag cgcatcgcct
     5821 tctatcgcct tcttgacgag ttcttctgag cgggactctg gggttcgaaa tgaccgacca
     5881 agcgacgccc aacctgccat cacgagattt cgattccacc gccgccttct atgaaaggtt
     5941 gggcttcgga atcgttttcc gggacgccgg ctggatgatc ctccagcgcg gggatctcat
     6001 gctggagttc ttcgcccacc ccaacttgtt tattgcagct tataatggtt acaaataaag
     6061 caatagcatc acaaatttca caaataaagc atttttttca ctgcattcta gttgtggttt
     6121 gtccaaactc atcaatgtat cttatcatgt ctgtataccg tcgacctcta gctagagctt
     6181 ggcgtaatca tggtcatagc tgtttcctgt gtgaaattgt tatccgctca caattccaca
     6241 caacatacga gccggaagca taaagtgtaa agcctggggt gcctaatgag tgagctaact
     6301 cacattaatt gcgttgcgct cactgcccgc tttccagtcg ggaaacctgt cgtgccagct
     6361 gcattaatga atcggccaac gcgcggggag aggcggtttg cgtattgggc gctcttccgc
     6421 ttcctcgctc actgactcgc tgcgctcggt cgttcggctg cggcgagcgg tatcagctca
     6481 ctcaaaggcg gtaatacggt tatccacaga atcaggggat aacgcaggaa agaacatgtg
     6541 agcaaaaggc cagcaaaagg ccaggaaccg taaaaaggcc gcgttgctgg cgtttttcca
     6601 taggctccgc ccccctgacg agcatcacaa aaatcgacgc tcaagtcaga ggtggcgaaa
     6661 cccgacagga ctataaagat accaggcgtt tccccctgga agctccctcg tgcgctctcc
     6721 tgttccgacc ctgccgctta ccggatacct gtccgccttt ctcccttcgg gaagcgtggc
     6781 gctttctcaa tgctcacgct gtaggtatct cagttcggtg taggtcgttc gctccaagct
     6841 gggctgtgtg cacgaacccc ccgttcagcc cgaccgctgc gccttatccg gtaactatcg
     6901 tcttgagtcc aacccggtaa gacacgactt atcgccactg gcagcagcca ctggtaacag
     6961 gattagcaga gcgaggtatg taggcggtgc tacagagttc ttgaagtggt ggcctaacta
     7021 cggctacact agaaggacag tatttggtat ctgcgctctg ctgaagccag ttaccttcgg
     7081 aaaaagagtt ggtagctctt gatccggcaa acaaaccacc gctggtagcg gtggtttttt
     7141 tgtttgcaag cagcagatta cgcgcagaaa aaaaggatct caagaagatc ctttgatctt
     7201 ttctacgggg tctgacgctc agtggaacga aaactcacgt taagggattt tggtcatgag
     7261 attatcaaaa aggatcttca cctagatcct tttaaattaa aaatgaagtt ttaaatcaat
     7321 ctaaagtata tatgagtaaa cttggtctga cagttaccaa tgcttaatca gtgaggcacc
     7381 tatctcagcg atctgtctat ttcgttcatc catagttgcc tgactccccg tcgtgtagat
     7441 aactacgata cgggagggct taccatctgg ccccagtgct gcaatgatac cgcgagaccc
     7501 acgctcaccg gctccagatt tatcagcaat aaaccagcca gccggaaggg ccgagcgcag
     7561 aagtggtcct gcaactttat ccgcctccat ccagtctatt aattgttgcc gggaagctag
     7621 agtaagtagt tcgccagtta atagtttgcg caacgttgtt gccattgcta caggcatcgt
     7681 ggtgtcacgc tcgtcgtttg gtatggcttc attcagctcc ggttcccaac gatcaaggcg
     7741 agttacatga tcccccatgt tgtgcaaaaa agcggttagc tccttcggtc ctccgatcgt
     7801 tgtcagaagt aagttggccg cagtgttatc actcatggtt atggcagcac tgcataattc
     7861 tcttactgtc atgccatccg taagatgctt ttctgtgact ggtgagtact caaccaagtc
     7921 attctgagaa tagtgtatgc ggcgaccgag ttgctcttgc ccggcgtcaa tacgggataa
     7981 taccgcgcca catagcagaa ctttaaaagt gctcatcatt ggaaaacgtt cttcggggcg
     8041 aaaactctca aggatcttac cgctgttgag atccagttcg atgtaaccca ctcgtgcacc
     8101 caactgatct tcagcatctt ttactttcac cagcgtttct gggtgagcaa aaacaggaag
     8161 gcaaaatgcc gcaaaaaagg gaataagggc gacacggaaa tgttgaatac tcatactctt
     8221 cctttttcaa tattattgaa gcatttatca gggttattgt ctcatgagcg gatacatatt
     8281 tgaatgtatt tagaaaaata aacaaatagg ggttccgcgc acatttcccc gaaaagtgcc
     8341 acctgacgtc
//
